Addgene plasmid #56243: mIFP-Zyxin-6
Purpose: Localization: Focal Adhesions, Excitation: 683, Emission: 704
Depositing lab: Michael Davidson. Depositing organization: Florida State University, Tallahassee. Publication: A naturally monomeric infrared fluorescent protein for protein labeling in vivo. Yu D, Baird MA, Allen JR, Howe ES, Klassen MP, Reade A, Makhijani K, Song Y, Liu S, Murthy Z, Zhang SQ, Weiner OD, Kornberg TB, Jan YN, Davidson MW, Shu X. Nat Methods. 2015 Aug;12(8):763-765. doi: 10.1038/nmeth.3447. Epub 2015 Jun 22. PubMed 26098020.
Backbone
  Vector backbone: mIFP
  Backbone size w/o insert (bp): 4750
  Vector type: Mammalian Expression
  Selectable markers: Neomycin (select with G418)
Growth in bacteria
  Bacterial resistance: Kanamycin, 50 μg/mL
  Growth temperature: 37°C
  Growth strain: DH5alpha
  Copy number: High Copy
Gene/Insert
  Gene/Insert name: Zyxin
  Species: H. sapiens (human)
  Entrez Gene: ZYX (a.k.a. ESP-2, HED-2)
  Promoter: CMV
  Tag / fusion protein: mIFP
  Cloning method: Unknown
  Sequencing primers: 5′ CMV-F; 3′ SV40pA-R
Terms and licenses: Academic/Nonprofit Terms; Industry Terms
Depositor comments: . Excitation = 683; Emission = 704
How to cite: mIFP-Zyxin-6 was a gift from Michael Davidson (Addgene plasmid # 56243 ; http://n2t.net/addgene:56243 ; RRID:Addgene_56243)
