[The description below was written by a language model from this plasmid's Addgene catalogue record.]
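Description:
mIFP-Zyxin-6 is a mammalian expression plasmid that produces human zyxin (ZYX) fused to mIFP, a naturally monomeric infrared fluorescent protein. It is built on an mIFP backbone of about 4.75 kb without the insert. The fusion is transcribed from the CMV promoter, a strong constitutive promoter in most cultured mammalian cells. The listed sequencing primers suggest that an SV40 polyadenylation signal lies downstream of the cassette. The plasmid is maintained at high copy in E. coli under kanamycin selection. A neomycin resistance marker allows G418 selection of stably transfected mammalian cells. The record does not name the origin of replication, and no feature table is provided, so the finer layout of the construct cannot be confirmed.

Zyxin is a component of focal adhesions, and the fusion serves as a localization marker that directs the infrared signal to these structures. Excitation is recorded at 683 nm and emission at 704 nm. This places the reporter in the far-red to near-infrared range, well separated from common green and red fluorescent proteins, which makes it suitable for multicolour imaging. The record does not say whether mIFP sits at the N- or C-terminus of zyxin. It also does not explain the "6" in the name, which may refer to a linker length, and it gives the cloning method as unknown. The plasmid belongs to a set of fusion constructs used to show that mIFP works as a protein-labelling tag, and its typical use is transfection for fluorescence microscopy of focal adhesion organization and dynamics.
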