>Addgene plasmid #56243 | mIFP-Zyxin-6 | depositor partial sequence | sequence record 87141 | insert sequence
GCTAGCGCTACCGGACTCAGATCTCGAGCTCAAGCTTCGAATTCCATGGCGGCCCCCCGCCCGTCTCCCG
CGATCCCCGTTTCGGTCTCGGCTCCGGCTTTTTACGCCCCGCAGAAGAAGTTCGGCCCTGTGGTGGCCCC
AAAGCCCAAAGTGAATCCCTTCCGGCCCAGGGACAGCGAGCCTCCCCCGGCACCCGGGGCCCAGCGCGCA
CAGATGGGCCGGGTGGGCGATATTCCCCCGCCGCCCCCGGAAGACTTTCCCCTGCCTCCACCTCCCCTTG
CTGGGGATGGCGACGATGCAGAGGGTGCTCTGGGAGGTGCCTTCCCGCCGCCCCCTCCCCCGATCGAGGA
ATCATTTCCCCCTGCGCCTCTGGAGGAGGAGATCTTCCCTTCCCCGCCGCCTCCTCCGGAGGAGGAGGGA
GGGCCTGAGGCCCCCATACCGCCCCCACCACAGCCCAGGGAGAAGGTGAGCAGTATTGATTTGGAGATCG
ACTCTCTGTCCTCACTGCTGGATGACATGACCAAGAATGATCCTTTCAAAGCCCGGGTGTCATCTGGATA
TGTGCCCCCACCAGTGGCCACTCCATTCAGTTCCAAGTCCAGTACCAAGCCTGCAGCCGGGGGCACAGCA
CCCCTGCCTCCTTGGAAGTCCCCTTCCAGCTCCCAGCCTCTGCCCCAGGTTCCGGCTCCGGCTCAGAGCC
AGACACAGTTCCATGTTCAGCCCCAGCCCCAGCCCAAGCCTCAGGTCCAACTCCATGTCCAGTCCCAGAC
CCAGCCTGTGTCTTTGGCTAACACCCAGCCCCGAGGGCCCCCAGCCTCATCTCCGGCTCCAGCCCCTAAG
TTTTCTCCAGTGACTCCTAAGTTTACTCCTGTGGCTTCCAAGTTCAGTCCTGGAGCCCCAGGTGGATCTG
GGTCACAACCAAATCAAAAATTGGGGCACCCCGAAGCTCTTTCTGCTGGCACAGGCTCCCCTCAACCTCC
CAGCTTCACCTATGCCCAGCAGAGGGAGAAGCCCCGAGTGCAGGAGAAGCAGCACCCCGTGCCCCCACCG
GCTCAGAACCAAAACCAGGTGCGCTCCCCTGGGGCCCCAGGGCCCCTGACTCTGAAGGAGGTGGAGGAGC
TGGAGCAGCTGACCCAGCAGCTAATGCAGGACATGGAGCATCCTCAGAGGCAGAATGTGGCTGTCAACGA
ACTCTGCGGCCGATGCCATCAACCCCTGGCCCGGGCGCAGCCAGCCGTCCGCGCTCTAGGGCAGCTGTTC
CACATCGCCTGCTTCACCTGCCACCAGTGTGCGCAGCAGCTCCAGGGCCAGCAGTTCTACAGTCTGGAGG
GGGCGCCGTACTGCGAGGGCTGTTACACTGACACCCTGGAGAAGTGTAACACCTGCGGGGAGCCCATCAC
TGACCGCATGCTGAGGGCCACGGGCAAGGCCTATCACCCGCACTGCTTCACCTGTGTGGTCTGCGCCCGC
CCCCTGGAGGGCACCTCCTTCATCGTGGACCAGGCCAACCGGCCCCACTGTGTCCCCGACTACCACAAGC
AGTACGCCCCGAGGTGCTCCGTCTGCTCTGAGCCCATCATGCCTGAGCCTGGCCGAGATGAGACTGTGCG
AGTGGTCGCCCTGGACAAGAACTTCCACATGAAGTGTTACAAGTGTGAGGACTGCGGGAAGCCCCTGTCG
ATTGAGGCAGATGACAATGGCTGCTTCCCCCTGGACGGTCACGTGCTCTGTCGGAAGTGCCACACTGCTA
GAGCCCAGACGGATCCACCGGTCGCCACCATGTCGGTACCGCTGACTACCTCAGCATTCGGCCACGCGTT
TCTGGCTAACTGTGAACGCGAGCAGATCCACCTGGCGGGCTCCATTCAGCCGCACGGTATCCTGCTGGCT
GTGAAAGAGCCGGACAACGTGGTGATCCAGGCTTCTATTAACGCTGCGGAGTTCCTGAACACCAACTCTG
TTGTTGGCCGTCCGCTGCGTGACCTGGGCGGCGATCTGCCTTTGCAGATCCTGCCGCACCTGAACGGCCC
GCTGCACCTGGCTCCGATGACCCTGCGTTGTACCGTGGGTTCTCCGCCGCGTCGTGTGGACTGTACCATT
CATCGTCCGTCTAACGGCGGCCTGATCGTAGAACTGGAACCAGCAACCAAGACCACTAACATTGCGCCGG
CTCTGGACGGTGCGTTTCATCGTATCACTTCTTCATCCTCCCTGATGGGCCTGTGTGACGAAACCGCGAC
TATTATCCGTGAGATTACTGGCTACGACCGTGTGATGGTAGTACGTTTCGATGAAGAGGGTAATGGCGAA
ATTCTGTCCGAACGTCGTCGTGCGGACCTGGAAGCGTTCCTGGGTAACCGCTACCCGGCGTCTACTATTC
CGCAGATCGCTCGTCGCCTGTACGAACATAACCGTGTTCGCCTGCTGGTAGATGTGAACTATACTCCGGT
TCCGCTACAGCCGCGCATCAGCCCGCTGAACGGTCGTGATCTGGATATGTCCCTGTCTTGCCTGCGCTCT
ATGTCCCCGATCCACCAGAAATACATGCAGGACATGGGCGTTGGCGCGACCCTGGTTTGCTCTCTGATGG
TGTCTGGTCGTCTGTGGGGTCTGATCGCTTGCCACCACTACGAACCGCGCTTCGTTCCGTTCCACATTCG
CGCTGCTGGCGAAGCGCTGGCGGAAACTTGTGCGATCCGCATCGCGACGCTGGAGAGCTTTGCACAGTCT
CAGTCCAAATGAGCGGCCGCGACTCTAGATCATAATCAGCCATACCACATTG
