>Addgene plasmid #56243 | mIFP-Zyxin-6 | addgene partial sequence | sequence record 122951 | SV40pA-R 5'-GAAATTTGTGATGCTATTGC-3'
GTTAACAACAACAATTGCATTCATTTTATGTTTCAGGTTCAGGGGGAGGTGTGGGAGGTTTTTTAAAGCA
AGTAAAACCTCTACAAATGTGGTATGGCTGATTATGATCTAGAGTCGCGGCCGCTCATTTGGACTGAGAC
TGTGCAAAGCTCTCCAGCGTCGCGATGCGGATCGCACAAGTTTCCGCCAGCGCTTCGCCAGCAGCGCGAA
TGTGGAACGGAACGAAGCGCGGTTCGTAGTGGTGGCAAGCGATCAGACCCCACAGACGACCAGACACCAT
CAGAGAGCAAACCAGGGTCGCGCCAACGCCCATGTCCTGCATGTATTTCTGGTGGATCGGGGACATAGAG
CGCAGGCAAGACAGGGACATATCCAGATCACGACCGTTCAGCGGGCTGATGCGCGGCTGTAGCGGAACCG
GAGTATAGTTCACATCTACCAGCAGGCGAACACGGTTATGTTCGTACAGGCGACGAGCGATCTGCGGAAT
AGTAGACGCCGGGTAGCGGTTACCCAGGAACGCTTCCAGGTCCGCACGACGACGTTCGGACAGAATTTCG
CCATTACCCTCTTCATCGAAACGTACTACCATCACACGGTCGTAGCCAGTAATCTCACGGATAATAGTCG
CGGTTTCGTCACACAGGCCCATCAGGGAGGATGAAGAAGTGATACGATGAAACGCACCGTCCAGAGCCGG
CGCAATGTTAGTGGTCTTGGTTGCTGGTTCCAGTTCTACGATCAGGCCGCCGTTAGACGGACGATGAATG
GTACAGTCCACACGACGCGGCGGAGAACCCACGGTACAACGCAGGGTCATCGGAGCCAGGTGCAGCGGGC
CGTTCAGGTG
