>Addgene plasmid #56243 | mIFP-Zyxin-6 | addgene partial sequence | sequence record 123845 | CMV-F 5'-CGCAAATGGGCGGTAGGCGTG-3'
AGCAGAGCTGGTTTAGTGAACCGTCAGATCCGCTAGCGCTACCGGACTCAGATCTCGAGCTCAAGCTTCG
AATTCCATGGCGGCCCCCCGCCCGTCTCCCGCGATCCCCGTTTCGGTCTCGGCTCCGGCTTTTTACGCCC
CGCAGAAGAAGTTCGGCCCTGTGGTGGCCCCAAAGCCCAAAGTGAATCCCTTCCGGCCCAGGGACAGCGA
GCCTCCCCCGGCACCCGGGGCCCAGCGCGCACAGATGGGCCGGGTGGGCGATATTCCCCCGCCGCCCCCG
GAAGACTTTCCCCTGCCTCCACCTCCCCTTGCTGGGGATGGCGACGATGCAGAGGGTGCTCTGGGAGGTG
CCTTCCCGCCGCCCCCTCCCCCGATCGAGGAATCATTTCCCCCTGCGCCTCTGGAGGAGGAGATCTTCCC
TTCCCCGCCGCCTCCTCCGGAGGAGGAGGGAGGGCCTGAGGCCCCCATACCGCCCCCACCACAGCCCAGG
GAGAAGGTGAGCAGTATTGATTTGGAGATCGACTCTCTGTCCTCACTGCTGGATGACATGACCAAGAATG
ATCCTTTCAAAGCCCGGGTGTCATCTGGATATGTGCCCCCACCAGTGGCCACTCCATTCAGTTCCAAGTC
CAGTACCAAGCCTGCAGCCGGGGGCACAGCACCCCTGCCTCCTTGGAAGTCCCCTTCCAGCTCCCAGCCT
